Addgene plasmid #162022: pLEX303-GFP-IQSEC1 v2N/v4C-WT
Purpose: Expression of IQSEC1 chimera
Depositing lab: David Bryant. Depositing organization: University of Glasgow. Publication: An ARF GTPase module promoting invasion and metastasis through regulating phosphoinositide metabolism. Nacke M, Sandilands E, Nikolatou K, Roman-Fernandez A, Mason S, Patel R, Lilla S, Yelland T, Galbraith LCA, Freckmann EC, McGarry L, Morton JP, Shanks E, Leung HY, Markert E, Ismail S, Zanivan S, Blyth K, Bryant DM. Nat Commun. 2021 Mar 12;12(1):1623. doi: 10.1038/s41467-021-21847-4. PubMed 33712589.
Backbone
  Vector backbone: pLEX303-GFP
  Vector type: Lentiviral
Growth in bacteria
  Bacterial resistance: Ampicillin, 100 μg/mL
  Growth temperature: 37°C
  Growth strain: NEB Stable
  Copy number: High Copy
Gene/Insert
  Gene/Insert name: IQSEC1
  Species: H. sapiens (human)
  Mutation: v2N/v4C
  Entrez Gene: IQSEC1 (a.k.a. ARF-GEP100, ARFGEP100, BRAG2, GEP100)
  Cloning method: Restriction Enzyme; 5′ cloning site Unknown (unknown if destroyed)
Terms and licenses: Academic/Nonprofit Terms; Industry Terms: Not Available to Industry
Depositor comments: Please visit https://doi.org/10.1101/851410 for bioRxiv preprint.
How to cite: pLEX303-GFP-IQSEC1 v2N/v4C-WT was a gift from David Bryant (Addgene plasmid # 162022 ; http://n2t.net/addgene:162022 ; RRID:Addgene_162022)
