[The description below was written by a language model from this plasmid's Addgene catalogue record and pLannotate feature annotations shown in this document.]
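Description:
pLEX303-GFP-IQSEC1 v2N/v4C-WT is a lentiviral expression plasmid of about 11.4 kb, built on the pLEX303-GFP backbone, for producing a GFP-tagged chimera of human IQSEC1 (also known as BRAG2, GEP100 or ARF-GEP100), a guanine nucleotide exchange factor for ARF GTPases. It is propagated in E. coli through a high-copy ColE1/pUC-type origin with ampicillin selection from the β-lactamase gene. An f1 origin and remnants of a lac/lacZα cloning region with T3 and T7 promoters are also present in the bacterial portion.

The viral cassette has a third-generation, self-inactivating layout. An RSV promoter is fused to a truncated HIV-1 5' LTR to drive genomic RNA production in packaging cells. It is followed by the Ψ packaging signal with adjoining gag and env fragments, and by the RRE for Rev-dependent nuclear export. Downstream, an hPGK promoter expresses blasticidin S deaminase, allowing blasticidin selection of transduced mammalian cells. A cPPT/CTS element then precedes the main expression unit, in which the CMV enhancer/promoter drives EGFP joined through a short polylinker remnant to the N-terminus of the IQSEC1 coding sequence. A WPRE enhances transcript expression, and the ΔU3 3' LTR, followed by an SV40 polyadenylation signal and SV40 origin, closes the cassette.

The "v2N/v4C" designation is listed as the mutation. Together with the stated purpose of expressing an IQSEC1 chimera, it suggests the N-terminal portion of variant 2 joined to the C-terminal portion of variant 4, but the record does not define the junction or explain the "WT" suffix. The construct suits stable, fluorescently trackable expression of this chimera, and the associated work concerns ARF GTPase signalling in invasion and metastasis.
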