Features (pLannotate 1.2.2; 33 found; start..end, strand, type, name):
      3..152     -  CDS            env (fragment): ENV_HV1W1 - Experimental evidence at protein level: Swiss-Prot protein existence level 1. [Transmembrane protein gp41]: Acts as a class I viral fusion protein. Under the current model, the protein has at least 3 conformational states: pre-fusion native state, pre-hairpin intermediate state, and post-fusion hairpin state. During fusion of viral and target intracellular membranes, the coiled coil regions (heptad repeats) assume a trimer-of-hairpins structure, positioning the fusion peptide in close proximity to the C-terminal region of the ectodomain. The formation of this structure appears to d
    137..500     -  CDS            HIV-1 gag (fragment): gag protein from human immunodeficiency virus 1; gag
    484..609     -  misc_feature   HIV-1 Ψ: packaging signal of human immunodeficiency virus type 1
    656..836     -  LTR            5' LTR (truncated): truncated 5' long terminal repeat (LTR) from HIV-1
    837..1063    -  promoter       RSV promoter: Rous sarcoma virus enhancer/promoter
   1091..1109    -  promoter       T3 promoter: promoter for bacteriophage T3 RNA polymerase
   1152..1174    -  protein_bind   lac operator (fragment): The lac repressor binds to the lac operator to inhibit transcription in E. coli. This inhibition can be relieved by adding lactose or isopropyl-β-D-thiogalactopyranoside (IPTG). lac repressor encoded by lacI
   1178..1208    -  promoter       lac promoter: promoter for the E. coli lac operon
   1223..1244    -  protein_bind   CAP binding site: CAP binding activates transcription in the presence of cAMP. E. coli catabolite activator protein
   1257..1349    -  CDS            lacI (fragment): lac repressor; lacI; The lac repressor binds to the lac operator to inhibit transcription in E. coli. This inhibition can be relieved by adding lactose or isopropyl-β-D-thiogalactopyranoside (IPTG).
   1532..2120    -  rep_origin     ori: high-copy-number ColE1/pMB1/pBR322/pUC origin of replication
   2291..3151    -  CDS            AmpR: β-lactamase; bla; confers resistance to ampicillin, carbenicillin, and related antibiotics
   3152..3256    -  promoter       AmpR promoter: bla
   3309..3737    -  rep_origin     f1 ori (sequence partly withheld): f1 bacteriophage origin of replication; arrow indicates direction of (+) strand synthesis
   3742..3897    -  CDS            lacZα (fragment): LacZα fragment of β-galactosidase; lacZ fragment
   3905..3923    +  promoter       T7 promoter: promoter for bacteriophage T7 RNA polymerase
   3944..4079    -  rep_origin     SV40 ori: SV40 origin of replication
   4119..4240    -  polyA_signal   SV40 poly(A) signal: SV40 polyadenylation signal
   4318..4551    -  LTR            3' LTR (ΔU3): self-inactivating 3' long terminal repeat (LTR) from HIV-1
   4553..4572    -  misc_feature   cPPT/CTS (fragment): central polypurine tract and central termination sequence of HIV-1
   4623..5211    -  misc_feature   WPRE: woodchuck hepatitis virus posttranscriptional regulatory element
   5260..5344    -  CDS            large T antigen (fragment): large T antigen from SV40 (simian virus 40)
   5361..5397    -  misc_feature   MCS (fragment): multiple cloning site
   5410..8208    -  CDS            IQSEC1: IQEC1_HUMAN - Also known as ARFGEP100, BRAG2 From Homo sapiens (Human).
   8211..8238    -  misc_feature   MCS (fragment): multiple cloning site
   8239..8955    -  CDS            EGFP: EGFP is a basic (constitutively fluorescent) green fluorescent protein published in 1996, derived from Aequorea victoria. It is reported to be a rapidly-maturing weak dimer with moderate acid sensitivity.
   9000..9203    -  promoter       CMV promoter: human cytomegalovirus (CMV) immediate early promoter
   9204..9507    -  enhancer       CMV enhancer: human cytomegalovirus immediate early enhancer
   9624..9741    -  misc_feature   cPPT/CTS: central polypurine tract and central termination sequence of HIV-1
   9801..10196   -  CDS            BSD: blasticidin S deaminase; Aspergillus terreus BSD; confers resistance to blasticidin
  10208..10708   -  promoter       hPGK promoter: human phosphoglycerate kinase 1 promoter
  10709..10735   -  CDS            Rev (fragment): human immunodeficiency virus 1 (HIV-1) Rev protein; rev; enhances nuclear export of unspliced and incompletely spliced viral mRNAs
  11112..11345   -  misc_feature   RRE: The Rev response element (RRE) of HIV-1 allows for Rev-dependent mRNA export from the nucleus to the cytoplasm.
>Addgene plasmid #162022 | pLEX303-GFP-IQSEC1 v2N/v4C-WT | addgene full sequence | sequence record 318920 | Addgene NGS Result
GCTCTTTTTTCTCTCTGCACCACTCTTCTCTTTGCCTTGGTGGGTGCTACTCCTAATGGTTCAATTTTTA
CTACTTTATATTTATATAATTCACTTCTCCAATTGTCCCTCATATCTCCTCCTCCAGGTCTGAAGATCAG
CGGCCGCTTGCTGTGCGGTGGTCTTACTTTTGTTTTGCTCTTCCTCTATCTTGTCTAAAGCTTCCTTGGT
GTCTTTTATCTCTATCCTTTGATGCACACAATAGAGGGTTGCTACTGTATTATATAATGATCTAAGTTCT
TCTGATCCTGTCTGAAGGGATGGTTGTAGCTGTCCCAGTATTTGTCTACAGCCTTCTGATGTTTCTAACA
GGCCAGGATTAACTGCGAATCGTTCTAGCTCCCTGCTTGCCCATACTATATGTTTTAATTTATATTTTTT
CTTTCCCCCTGGCCTTAACCGAATTTTTTCCCATCGCGATCTAATTCTCCCCCGCTTAATACTGACGCTC
TCGCACCCATCTCTCTCCTTCTAGCCTCCGCTAGTCAAAATTTTTGGCGTACTCACCAGTCGCCGCCCCT
CGCCTCTTGCCGTGCGCGCTTCAGCAAGCCGAGTCCTGCGTCGAGAGAGCTCCTCTGGTTTCCCTTTCGC
TTTCAAGTCCCTGTTCGGGCGCCACTGCTAGAGATTTTCCACACTGACTAAAAGGGTCTGAGGGATCTCT
AGTTACCAGAGTCACACAACAGACGGGCACACACTACTTGAAGCACTCAAGGCAAGCTTTATTGAGGCTT
AAGCAGTGGGTTCCCTAGTTAGCCAGAGAGCTCCCAGGCTCAGATCTGGTCTAACCAGAGAGACCCGTTT
ATGTATCGAGCTAGGCACTTAAATACAATATCTCTGCAATGCGGCAATTCAGTGGTTCGTCCAATCCATG
TCAGACCCGTCTGTTGCCTTCCTAATAAGGCACGATCGTACCACCTTACTTCCACCAATCGGCATGCACG
GTGCTTTTTCTCTCCTTGTAAGGCATGTTGCTAACTCATCGTTACCATGTTGCAAGACTACAAGAGTATT
GCATAAGACTACATTAAGCTTGCAGCTCCAGCTTTTGTTCCCTTTAGTGAGGGTTAATTGCGCGCTTGGC
GTAATCATGGTCATAGCTGTTTCCTGTGTGAAATTGTTATCCGCTCACAATTCCACACAACATACGAGCC
GGAAGCATAAAGTGTAAAGCCTGGGGTGCCTAATGAGTGAGCTAACTCACATTAATTGCGTTGCGCTCAC
TGCCCGCTTTCCAGTCGGGAAACCTGTCGTGCCAGCTGCATTAATGAATCGGCCAACGCGCGGGGAGAGG
CGGTTTGCGTATTGGGCGCTCTTCCGCTTCCTCGCTCACTGACTCGCTGCGCTCGGTCGTTCGGCTGCGG
CGAGCGGTATCAGCTCACTCAAAGGCGGTAATACGGTTATCCACAGAATCAGGGGATAACGCAGGAAAGA
ACATGTGAGCAAAAGGCCAGCAAAAGGCCAGGAACCGTAAAAAGGCCGCGTTGCTGGCGTTTTTCCATAG
GCTCCGCCCCCCTGACGAGCATCACAAAAATCGACGCTCAAGTCAGAGGTGGCGAAACCCGACAGGACTA
TAAAGATACCAGGCGTTTCCCCCTGGAAGCTCCCTCGTGCGCTCTCCTGTTCCGACCCTGCCGCTTACCG
GATACCTGTCCGCCTTTCTCCCTTCGGGAAGCGTGGCGCTTTCTCATAGCTCACGCTGTAGGTATCTCAG
TTCGGTGTAGGTCGTTCGCTCCAAGCTGGGCTGTGTGCACGAACCCCCCGTTCAGCCCGACCGCTGCGCC
TTATCCGGTAACTATCGTCTTGAGTCCAACCCGGTAAGACACGACTTATCGCCACTGGCAGCAGCCACTG
GTAACAGGATTAGCAGAGCGAGGTATGTAGGCGGTGCTACAGAGTTCTTGAAGTGGTGGCCTAACTACGG
CTACACTAGAAGAACAGTATTTGGTATCTGCGCTCTGCTGAAGCCAGTTACCTTCGGAAAAAGAGTTGGT
AGCTCTTGATCCGGCAAACAAACCACCGCTGGTAGCGGTGGTTTTTTTGTTTGCAAGCAGCAGATTACGC
GCAGAAAAAAAGGATCTCAAGAAGATCCTTTGATCTTTTCTACGGGGTCTGACGCTCAGTGGAACGAAAA
CTCACGTTAAGGGATTTTGGTCATGAGATTATCAAAAAGGATCTTCACCTAGATCCTTTTAAATTAAAAA
TGAAGTTTTAAATCAATCTAAAGTATATATGAGTAAACTTGGTCTGACAGTTACCAATGCTTAATCAGTG
AGGCACCTATCTCAGCGATCTGTCTATTTCGTTCATCCATAGTTGCCTGACTCCCCGTCGTGTAGATAAC
TACGATACGGGAGGGCTTACCATCTGGCCCCAGTGCTGCAATGATACCGCGAGACCCACGCTCACCGGCT
CCAGATTTATCAGCAATAAACCAGCCAGCCGGAAGGGCCGAGCGCAGAAGTGGTCCTGCAACTTTATCCG
CCTCCATCCAGTCTATTAATTGTTGCCGGGAAGCTAGAGTAAGTAGTTCGCCAGTTAATAGTTTGCGCAA
CGTTGTTGCCATTGCTACAGGCATCGTGGTGTCACGCTCGTCGTTTGGTATGGCTTCATTCAGCTCCGGT
TCCCAACGATCAAGGCGAGTTACATGATCCCCCATGTTGTGCAAAAAAGCGGTTAGCTCCTTCGGTCCTC
CGATCGTTGTCAGAAGTAAGTTGGCCGCAGTGTTATCACTCATGGTTATGGCAGCACTGCATAATTCTCT
TACTGTCATGCCATCCGTAAGATGCTTTTCTGTGACTGGTGAGTACTCAACCAAGTCATTCTGAGAATAG
TGTATGCGGCGACCGAGTTGCTCTTGCCCGGCGTCAATACGGGATAATACCGCGCCACATAGCAGAACTT
TAAAAGTGCTCATCATTGGAAAACGTTCTTCGGGGCGAAAACTCTCAAGGATCTTACCGCTGTTGAGATC
CAGTTCGATGTAACCCACTCGTGCACCCAACTGATCTTCAGCATCTTTTACTTTCACCAGCGTTTCTGGG
TGAGCAAAAACAGGAAGGCAAAATGCCGCAAAAAAGGGAATAAGGGCGACACGGAAATGTTGAATACTCA
TACTCTTCCTTTTTCAATATTATTGAAGCATTTATCAGGGTTATTGTCTCATGAGCGGATACATATTTGA
ATGTATTTAGAAAAATAAACAAATAGGGGTTCCGCGCACATTTCCCCGAAAAGTGCCACCTAAATTGTAA
GCGTTAATATTTTGTTAAAATTCGCGTTAAATTTTTGTTAAATCAGCTCATTTTTTAACCAATAGGCCGA
AATCGGCAAAATCCCTTATAAATCAAAAGAATAGACCGAGATAGGGT
[37 nt withheld, positions 3408-3444]
AAAGAACGTGGACTCCAACGTCAAAGG
[49 nt withheld, positions 3472-3520]
T
[91 nt withheld, positions 3522-3612]
G
[124 nt withheld, positions 3614-3737]
CCCATTCGCCATTCAGGCTGCGCAACTGTTGGGAAGGGCGATCGGTGCGGGCCTCTTCGCTATTACGCCA
GCTGGCGAAAGGGGGATGTGCTGCAAGGCGATTAAGTTGGGTAACGCCAGGGTTTTCCCAGTCACGACGT
TGTAAAACGACGGCCAGTGAGCGCGCGTAATACGACTCACTATAGGGCGAATTGGGTACGTCCCTAGGCC
TCCAAAAAAGCCTCCTCACTACTTCTGGAATAGCTCAGAGGCCGAGGCGGCCTCGGCCTCTGCATAAATA
AAAAAAATTAGTCAGCCATGGGGCGGAGAATGGGCGGAACTGGGCGGAGTTAGGGGCGGGATGGGCGGAG
TTAGGGGCGGGATAGCTAGAGCCAGACATGATAAGATACATTGATGAGTTTGGACAAACCACAACTAGAA
TGCAGTGAAAAAAATGCTTTATTTGTGAAATTTGTGATGCTATTGCTTTATTTGTAACCATTATAAGCTG
CAATAAACAAGTTCCTCTCACTCTCTGATATTCATTTCTTTGCAAGTTATAAATACTGAATAATAAGATG
ACATGAACTACTATACGTACTGCTAGAGATTTTCCACACTGACTAAAAGGGTCTGAGGGATCTCTAGTTA
CCAGAGTCACACAACAGACGGGCACACACTACTTGAAGCACTCAAGGCAAGCTTTATTGAGGCTTAAGCA
GTGGGTTCCCTAGTTAGCCAGAGAGCTCCCAGGCTCAGATCTGGTCTAACCAGAGAGACCCAGTACAAGC
AAAAAGCAGATCTTGTCTTCGTTGGGAGTGAATTAGCCCTTCCAGTCCCCCCTTTTCTTTTAAAAAGTGG
CTAAGATCTACAGCTGCCTTGTAAGTCATTGGTCTTAAAGTCGACGCGGGGAGGCGGCCCAAAGGGAGAT
CCGACTCGTCTGAGGGCGAAGGCGAAGACGCGGAAGAGGCCGCAGAGCCGGCAGCAGGCCGCGGGAAGGA
AGGTCCGCTGGATTGAGGGCCGAAGGGACGTAGCAGAAGGACGTCCCGCGCAGAATCCAGGTGGCAACAC
AGGCGAGCAGCCAAGGAAAGGACGATGATTTCCCCGACAACACCACGGAATTGTCAGTGCCCAACAGCCG
AGCCCCTGTCCAGCAGCGGGCAAGGCAGGCGGCGATGAGTTCCGCCGTGGCAATAGGGAGGGGGAAAGCG
AAAGTCCCGGAAAGGAGCTGACAGGTGGTGGCAATGCCCCAACCAGTGGGGGTTGCGTCAGCAAACACAG
TGCACACCACGCCACGTTGCCTGACAACGGGCCACAACTCCTCATAAAGAGACAGCAACCAGGATTTATA
CAAGGAGGAGAAAATGAAAGCCATACGGGAAGCAATAGCATGATACAAAGGCATTAAAGCAGCGTATCCA
CATAGCGTAAAAGGAGCAACATAGTTAAGAATACCAGTCAATCTTTCACAAATTTTGTAATCCAGAGGTT
GATTGTCGACTTAACGCGCCACCGGTTAGCAACAACAACAATTGCATTCATTTTATGTTTCAGGTTCAGG
GGGAGGTGTGGGAGGTTTTTTAAAGCAAGTAAAACCTCTACAAATGTGGTATGGCTGATTATGATCAGTT
ATCTAGATCCGGTGGATCCCGGGCCCGCGGTACCGTCGACTGCAGAATTCCTAATGATGGACCCCGGCTT
CCGAGAGGTCCCGCAGGGAGCTGCTGAGGGCGCTGCGCTTGAGGCCCTCACCGCTGGCATAGCTGTCGTC
CAGGCAGGCCCGGCTCAGTGTTCCGTTGCCCGACTCCTTTTTGAGGCTAGAGCACTGGGACATGCTGGGC
CGCACGACGCCTTTCTGCTTCTCGAGCTCCGACTCTATCCTGTGCTTCTCCATCTCTTGGACTTCCGCAA
TGGACTCCCGCAGGTCATCGGTGAATTTCTTCCGGTCTTGAGGGTTGGGGGCGTTGAAGTTTATTAACAC
TTTGATATCTGCTCCGGGGACAGACGAGGTGAGCCGGATGCCATTGGGGTAGTACTGGTTCTCGAAGAGC
AGGACCTGCATGCCGTACAAGGAGAAGGACTGTCGGAAGCTGTACGTCACCGAGTTCTTCTTCTTCTGGA
AGATCTTGGTGACCACCAGGAGGTCGTTGAACAGGAAGATTTCTCGCTGGTGTAGTCCGAGTTTCTGGGG
CTTGTTTGGGTCTGGAACCTCAAAGAGCCGGCAGTAGCAGACCAACCGACGGTGGGGCAGAGAGAGCACA
CAGCCGAGCCCGGGATGCAGGGATCCGATCGGCTTTTTCCCCACAATGAGCTTCTCCACCTTCTGCACCT
GGGACACATGGTCCTCATTGGTCTTTAGCTCTCGCTTACGGATCCGTTCATAGATCCCCATCAGCATCTC
ACGGGGAATGTCCTCACCATCGTCCACACCTCGGAGGTTCTTGATGAAGTCCTCTAGCTTCATTTTCCGC
TCGGGCTTGACATTGGGGCTGTACATGTCGGTGTTCAGCAGGATGATGGCGAAGGCCAGGATGAAAATGG
TGTCTGGGTTCCGGAATTGCCGCACCACCCCAGGGTTGCAGATGCAGTAGCGCTGGCTGAACGCCTCTAT
GAGCCGCTCCACTTTCTGAGCCTCCCCTTGGACACGGATGTGCGCCTGGAATTTCCTGAGGGCCTCATCC
AGCTCCATGGTAGAGAAGTCCATCTCGTCCACGACGCAGTCGAGCACGTCACGGTTGAACTGCTTCTGCC
GGTTGCCCAGGAACTCGCCGATCATCTGCCGGCTGAGGCCCTTGCGCTGCAGCAGGAAGTGGGCCACCCC
GACGGGCGTGTCGGGCACAAAGCCACGCTCGATGAGGTACTGGACTCCCTTCTCAGGCTTCTTGTTGAAG
AGGTTCAGGCCGATGCGGTAGTGCCTCTTGCGGATGACATCGTTGCTAAAGGCAGGCGAGTCCCAGCTGT
TGCGGGCCTCCTTGTGGTAGGTCTGCTTGCTGAGCGTCTGCTCCCGCAGGCTGTCACGGGACGATGACTC
GGAGCTGCAGTTGATGGTATCGTTGGAGTTGGACGTGCTGTTGATGCTGTCATTGTCACCGTCTGAGTAG
TCCGACTCAGACTTGCTCTGCCGGTTGGCTGAGCCATTGATGGCCAAGTGGCTGTCCAGGGGCCTGGGGG
GCCGGGGCCGCAACTCAGGCTCCTCCCGGGGGAGGCTCTTGGGGGCGCCGCTGTGGGGACCATGCTTGGG
ACTGCCCTGCTGCCCGCCAAGGCTGCGCTCGTAAGCACTCTGCCTCTTGAGTGACCCCCGCTCCGAGCGG
TCACTAAGGTCCACAGAGCTGTCGCTGGGTGGCTCGATGGTGAGCAGCGGCAGATGCTCCACCCGCAGCC
GCTGCTCCTGCCGCTCCAGCGACGGCGTGCTCCGGCAGCTCGTGTCCGTGTCAGCCTTGTCCTCTTTGTG
GGCCAGGGCCCAGTAGTCTGGGGCTGCGCCCCCAGCCCGTAGCCGCAGGTCCGACTCGGTGCTGGACGGC
CGGTCCCCTGCCTGCGAGAGGGGCAGAGGGGGCGACAGCTCCTCCTCATCGATGTACAGGGTGACATCAC
TGTACGAGGCCGTCATCTCGTCCAGTTTGCGGTGGTCCATGCCGTGCAGGGCTGTCTGGGGTTCGGTGTC
CCGGGCCCGCGCCGCATCCAGGGCCGGTGCCTCCTCAGTGTGCAGGCTGCGGCAGTTGAGGGCATCGTCG
ATGGACTCGGCCAGTGATTTCACTTGCCTAGAGAAGGCGTCCTCCAGCTCGGTGATGGCGTCCGCAAAGT
CACTGGAGGGGGCCGGAGACTTGAGGGTGGTGGGCTCGCTGAGGTCACCACACTCAGGGGACACCAGGGC
TCCCAGCTGGGAGCCGTCGTTAGTCACTGAGACCTGCTTCCCCTCGAAGTAGGAGCTGTGCACTTTCTCA
GGCCCCTCAAAGGAGAACTGCATCCTCATGTTGGACAGCACAATCCGGCGTGACATGCGGTTCTCTGACA
TGGAGCTGCGCAAGCGCTCGAAGTTTTTATTCATTTGATATTGGCGAAACGCCGTCTGGATGGTGCGGGC
CGCATGGCGGGTTACCAGGCGCCCCCCATACTTTCGCTCTAGCATCTCCACCTGCTTGTCCTGCAGGTCC
GAGGAGAGCTCATAGCTCTCGGAGAGTGAGCGTGAGCGCTTGATGGCCTCCTCCTCAGCCTGCTTGCGCA
GGATGGAGGTCGAGTGCTGCAGCTTGGGCCTCCGCGTGCGCTGCTGTTGCCCCGGCGGCCCCGAGTACAG
CCCATAGGCTCCCACTGACGTGTGCTCGTAGTGATCCGGGCTCAGGCTGGAACCGGGCACCAAGGGGCCC
TGGGGGTAGGCTGAGGGGCTGTCCAGGGATGTGCCAGTCTCACTGCTGGGGGCCTCGCCCTCGACGCCGC
TGTCAAGCTCTAGCTCCAGAAGGGACTGGGTCCTCTCCGAGTTGCAGTGCAGGCACCACATGTAAGCTTG
AGCTCGAGATCTGAGTCCGGACTTGTACAGCTCGTCCATGCCGAGAGTGATCCCGGCGGCGGTCACGAAC
TCCAGCAGGACCATGTGATCGCGCTTCTCGTTGGGGTCTTTGCTCAGGGCGGACTGGGTGCTCAGGTAGT
GGTTGTCGGGCAGCAGCACGGGGCCGTCGCCGATGGGGGTGTTCTGCTGGTAGTGGTCGGCGAGCTGCAC
GCTGCCGTCCTCGATGTTGTGGCGGATCTTGAAGTTCACCTTGATGCCGTTCTTCTGCTTGTCGGCCATG
ATATAGACGTTGTGGCTGTTGTAGTTGTACTCCAGCTTGTGCCCCAGGATGTTGCCGTCCTCCTTGAAGT
CGATGCCCTTCAGCTCGATGCGGTTCACCAGGGTGTCGCCCTCGAACTTCACCTCGGCGCGGGTCTTGTA
GTTGCCGTCGTCCTTGAAGAAGATGGTGCGCTCCTGGACGTAGCCTTCGGGCATGGCGGACTTGAAGAAG
TCGTGCTGCTTCATGTGGTCGGGGTAGCGGCTGAAGCACTGCACGCCGTAGGTCAGGGTGGTCACGAGGG
TGGGCCAGGGCACGGGCAGCTTGCCGGTGGTGCAGATGAACTTCAGGGTCAGCTTGCCGTAGGTGGCATC
GCCCTCGCCCTCGCCGGACACGCTGAACTTGTGGCCGTTTACGTCGCCGTCCAGCTCGACCAGGATGGGC
ACCACCCCGGTGAACAGCTCCTCGCCCTTGCTCACCATGGTGGCGACCGGTAGCGCTAGCGGATCTGACG
GTTCACTAAACCAGCTCTGCTTATATAGACCTCCCACCGTACACGCCTACCGCCCATTTGCGTCAATGGG
GCGGAGTTGTTACGACATTTTGGAAAGTCCCGTTGATTTTGGTGCCAAAACAAACTCCCATTGACGTCAA
TGGGGTGGAGACTTGGAAATCCCCGTGAGTCAAACCGCTATCCACGCCCATTGATGTACTGCCAAAACCG
CATCACCATGGTAATAGCGATGACTAATACGTAGATGTACTGCCAAGTAGGAAAGTCCCATAAGGTCATG
TACTGGGCATAATGCCAGGCGGGCCATTTACCGTCATTGACGTCAATAGGGGGCGTACTTGGCATATGAT
ACACTTGATGTACTGCCAAGTGGGCAGTTTACCGTAAATACTCCACCCATTGACGTCAATGGAAAGTCCC
TATTGGCGTTACTATGGGAACATACGTCATTATTGACGTCAATGGGCGGGGGTCGTTGGGCGGTCAGCCA
GGCGGGCCATTTACCGTAAGTTATGTAACGCGGAACTCCATATATGGGCTATGAACTAATGACCCCGTAA
TTGATTACTATTAATAACCCCGGGCCCCCTCGAGCCGGCGCCAAAGTGGATCTCTGCTGTCCCTGTAATA
AACCCGAAAATTTTGAATTTTTGTAATTTGTTTTTGTAATTCTTTAGTTTGTATGTCTGTTGCTATTATG
TCTACTATTCTTTCCCCTGCACTGTACCCCCCAATCCCCCCTTTTCTTTTAAAATTGTGGATGAATACTG
CCATTTGTCTCAAGATCTAGAATTCTTACTACTGCAGCTGCAGGCCCTCCCACACATAACCAGAGGGCAG
CAATTCACGAATCCCAACTGCCGTCGGCTGTCCATCACTGTCCTTCACTATGGCTTTGATCCCAGGATGC
AGATCGAGAAGCACCTGTCGGCACCGTCCGCAGGGGCTCAAGATGCCCCTGTTCTCATTTCCGATCGCGA
CGATACAAGTCAGGTTGCCAGCTGCCGCAGCAGCAGCAGTGCCCAGCACCACGAGTTCTGCACAAGGTCC
CCCAGTAAAATGATATACATTGACACCAGTGAAGATGCGGCCGTCGCTAGAGAGAGCTGCGCTGGCGACG
CTGTAGTCTTCAGAGATGGGGATGCTGTTGATTGTAGCCGTTGCTCTTTCAATGAGGGTGGATTCTTCTT
GAGACAAAGGCTTGGCCATGGTGGTACCCCCTGGGGAGAGAGGTCGGTGATTCGGTCAACGAGGGAGCCG
ACTGCCGACGTGCGCTCCGGAGGCTTGCAGAATGCGGAACACCGCGCGGGCAGGAACAGGGCCCACACTA
CCGCCCCACACCCCGCCTCCCGCACCGCCCCTTCCCGGCCGCTGCTCTCGGCGCGCCCTGCTGAGCAGCC
GCTATTGGCCACAGCCCATCGCGGTCGGCGCGCTGCCATTGCTCCCTGGCGCTGTCCGTCTGCGAGGGTA
CTAGTGAGACGTGCGGCTTCCGTTTGTCACGTCCGGCACGCCGCGAACCGCAAGGAACCTTCCCGACTTA
GGGGCGGAGCAGGAAGCGTCGCCGGGGGGCCCACAAGGGTAGCGGCGAAGATCCGGGTGACGCTGCGAAC
GGACGTGAAGAATGTGCGAGACCCAGGGTCGGCGCCGCTGCGTTTCCCGGAACCACGCCCAGAGCAGCCG
CGTCCCTGCGCAAACCCAGGGCTGCCTTGGAAAAGGCGCAAGGGTCCCCTCGGGGTTGGGAGGTGGGTCT
GAAACGATAATGGTGAATATCCCTGCCTAACTCTATTCACTATAGAAAGTACAGCAAAAACTATTCTTAA
ACCTACCAAGCCTCCTACTATCATTATGAATAATTTTATATACCACAGCCAATTTGTTATGTTAAACCAA
TTCCACAAACTTGCCCATTTATCTAATTCCAATAATTCTTGTTCATTCTTTTCTTGCTGGTTTTGCGATT
CTTCAATTAAGGAGTGTATTAAGCTTGTGTAATTGTTAATTTCTCTGTCCCACTCCATCCAGGTCGTGTG
ATTCCAAATCTGTTCCAGAGATTTATTACTCCAACTAGCATTCCAAGGCACAGCAGTGGTGCAAATGAGT
TTTCCAGAGCAACCCCAAATCCCCAGGAGCTGTTGATCCTTTAGGTATCTTTCCACAGCCAGGATTCTTG
CCTGGAGCTGCTTGATGCCCCAGACTGTGAGTTGCAACAGATGCTGTTGCGCCTCAATAGCCCTCAGCAA
ATTGTTCTGCTGCTGCACTATACCAGACAATAATTGTCTGGCCTGTACCGTCAGCGTCATTGACGCTGCG
CCCATAGTGCTTCCTGCTGCTCCCAAGAACCCAAGGAACAAAGCTCCTATTCCCACT
